>Addgene plasmid #239605 | TRE3G-ZIM3-Cas9-P2A-GFP | addgene full sequence | sequence record 487502 | Addgene NGS Result
GTCATTCTATTCTGGGGGGTGGGGTGGGGCAGGACAGCAAGGGGGAGGATTGGGAAGACAATAGCAGGCA
TGCTGGGGATGCGGTGGGCTCTATGGCTTCTGAGGCGGAAAGAACCAGCTGGGGCTCTAGGGGGTATCCC
C
[124 nt withheld, positions 142-265]
C
[91 nt withheld, positions 267-357]
A
[49 nt withheld, positions 359-407]
CCTTTGACGTTGGAGTCCACGTTCTTT
[37 nt withheld, positions 435-471]
ACCCTATCTCGGTCTATTCTTTTGATTTATAAGGGATTTTGCCGATTTCGGCCTATTGGTTAAAAAATGA
GCTGATTTAACAAAAATTTAACGCGAATTAATTCTGTGGAATGTGTGTCAGTTAGGGTGTGGAAAGTCCC
CAGGCTCCCCAGCAGGCAGAAGTATGCAAAGCATGCATCTCAATTAGTCAGCAACCAGGTGTGGAAAGTC
CCCAGGCTCCCCAGCAGGCAGAAGTATGCAAAGCATGCATCTCAATTAGTCAGCAACCATAGTCCCGCCC
CTAACTCCGCCCATCCCGCCCCTAACTCCGCCCAGTTCCGCCCATTCTCCGCCCCATGGCTGACTAATTT
TTTTTATTTATGCAGAGGCCGAGGCCGCCTCTGCCTCTGAGCTATTCCAGAAGTAGTGAGGAGGCTTTTT
TGGAGGCCTAGGCTTTTGCAAAAAGCTCCCGGGAGCTTGTATATCCATTTTCGGATCTGATCAGCACGTG
TTGACAATTAATCATCGGCATAGTATATCGGCATAGTATAATACGACAAGGTGAGGAACTAAACCATGGC
CAAGTTGACCAGTGCCGTTCCGGTGCTCACCGCGCGCGACGTCGCCGGAGCGGTCGAGTTCTGGACCGAC
CGGCTCGGGTTCTCCCGGGACTTCGTGGAGGACGACTTCGCCGGTGTGGTCCGGGACGACGTGACCCTGT
TCATCAGCGCGGTCCAGGACCAGGTGGTGCCGGACAACACCCTGGCCTGGGTGTGGGTGCGCGGCCTGGA
CGAGCTGTACGCCGAGTGGTCGGAGGTCGTGTCCACGAACTTCCGGGACGCCTCCGGGCCGGCCATGACC
GAGATCGGCGAGCAGCCGTGGGGGCGGGAGTTCGCCCTGCGCGACCCGGCCGGCAACTGCGTGCACTTCG
TGGCCGAGGAGCAGGACTGACACGTGCTACGAGATTTCGATTCCACCGCCGCCTTCTATGAAAGGTTGGG
CTTCGGAATCGTTTTCCGGGACGCCGGCTGGATGATCCTCCAGCGCGGGGATCTCATGCTGGAGTTCTTC
GCCCACCCCAACTTGTTTATTGCAGCTTATAATGGTTACAAATAAAGCAATAGCATCACAAATTTCACAA
ATAAAGCATTTTTTTCACTGCATTCTAGTTGTGGTTTGTCCAAACTCATCAATGTATCTTATCATGTCTG
TATACCGTCGACCTCTAGCTAGAGCTTGGCGTAATCATGGTCATAGCTGTTTCCTGTGTGAAATTGTTAT
CCGCTCACAATTCCACACAACATACGAGCCGGAAGCATAAAGTGTAAAGCCTGGGGTGCCTAATGAGTGA
GCTAACTCACATTAATTGCGTTGCGCTCACTGCCCGCTTTCCAGTCGGGAAACCTGTCGTGCCAGCTGCA
TTAATGAATCGGCCAACGCGCGGGGAGAGGCGGTTTGCGTATTGGGCGCTCTTCCGCTTCCTCGCTCACT
GACTCGCTGCGCTCGGTCGTTCGGCTGCGGCGAGCGGTATCAGCTCACTCAAAGGCGGTAATACGGTTAT
CCACAGAATCAGGGGATAACGCAGGAAAGAACATGTGAGCAAAAGGCCAGCAAAAGGCCAGGAACCGTAA
AAAGGCCGCGTTGCTGGCGTTTTTCCATAGGCTCCGCCCCCCTGACGAGCATCACAAAAATCGACGCTCA
AGTCAGAGGTGGCGAAACCCGACAGGACTATAAAGATACCAGGCGTTTCCCCCTGGAAGCTCCCTCGTGC
GCTCTCCTGTTCCGACCCTGCCGCTTACCGGATACCTGTCCGCCTTTCTCCCTTCGGGAAGCGTGGCGCT
TTCTCATAGCTCACGCTGTAGGTATCTCAGTTCGGTGTAGGTCGTTCGCTCCAAGCTGGGCTGTGTGCAC
GAACCCCCCGTTCAGCCCGACCGCTGCGCCTTATCCGGTAACTATCGTCTTGAGTCCAACCCGGTAAGAC
ACGACTTATCGCCACTGGCAGCAGCCACTGGTAACAGGATTAGCAGAGCGAGGTATGTAGGCGGTGCTAC
AGAGTTCTTGAAGTGGTGGCCTAACTACGGCTACACTAGAAGAACAGTATTTGGTATCTGCGCTCTGCTG
AAGCCAGTTACCTTCGGAAAAAGAGTTGGTAGCTCTTGATCCGGCAAACAAACCACCGCTGGTAGCGGTG
GTTTTTTTGTTTGCAAGCAGCAGATTACGCGCAGAAAAAAAGGATCTCAAGAAGATCCTTTGATCTTTTC
TACGGGGTCTGACGCTCAGTGGAACGAAAACTCACGTTAAGGGATTTTGGTCATGAGATTATCAAAAAGG
ATCTTCACCTAGATCCTTTTAAATTAAAAATGAAGTTTTAAATCAATCTAAAGTATATATGAGTAAACTT
GGTCTGACAGTTACCAATGCTTAATCAGTGAGGCACCTATCTCAGCGATCTGTCTATTTCGTTCATCCAT
AGTTGCCTGACTCCCCGTCGTGTAGATAACTACGATACGGGAGGGCTTACCATCTGGCCCCAGTGCTGCA
ATGATACCGCGAGACCCACGCTCACCGGCTCCAGATTTATCAGCAATAAACCAGCCAGCCGGAAGGGCCG
AGCGCAGAAGTGGTCCTGCAACTTTATCCGCCTCCATCCAGTCTATTAATTGTTGCCGGGAAGCTAGAGT
AAGTAGTTCGCCAGTTAATAGTTTGCGCAACGTTGTTGCCATTGCTACAGGCATCGTGGTGTCACGCTCG
TCGTTTGGTATGGCTTCATTCAGCTCCGGTTCCCAACGATCAAGGCGAGTTACATGATCCCCCATGTTGT
GCAAAAAAGCGGTTAGCTCCTTCGGTCCTCCGATCGTTGTCAGAAGTAAGTTGGCCGCAGTGTTATCACT
CATGGTTATGGCAGCACTGCATAATTCTCTTACTGTCATGCCATCCGTAAGATGCTTTTCTGTGACTGGT
GAGTACTCAACCAAGTCATTCTGAGAATAGTGTATGCGGCGACCGAGTTGCTCTTGCCCGGCGTCAATAC
GGGATAATACCGCGCCACATAGCAGAACTTTAAAAGTGCTCATCATTGGAAAACGTTCTTCGGGGCGAAA
ACTCTCAAGGATCTTACCGCTGTTGAGATCCAGTTCGATGTAACCCACTCGTGCACCCAACTGATCTTCA
GCATCTTTTACTTTCACCAGCGTTTCTGGGTGAGCAAAAACAGGAAGGCAAAATGCCGCAAAAAAGGGAA
TAAGGGCGACACGGAAATGTTGAATACTCATACTCTTCCTTTTTCAATATTATTGAAGCATTTATCAGGG
TTATTGTCTCATGAGCGGATACATATTTGAATGTATTTAGAAAAATAAACAAATAGGGGTTCCGCGCACA
TTTCCCCGAAAAGTGCCACCTGACGTCGACGGATCGGGAGATCTCCCGATCCCCTATGGTGCACTCTCAG
TACAATCTGCTCTGATGCCGCATAGTTAAGCCAGTATCTGCTCCCTGCTTGTGTGTTGGAGGTCGCTGAG
TAGTGCGCGAGCAAAATTTAAGCTACAACAAGGCAAGGCTTGACCGACAATTGCATGAAGAATCTGCTTA
GGGTTAGGCGTTTTGCGCTGCTTCGCGATGTACGGGCCAGATATACGCGTTGACATTGATTATTGACTAG
TTATTAATAGTAATCAATTACGGGGTCATTAGTTCATAGCCCATATATGGAGTTCCGCGTTACATAACTT
ACGGTAAATGGCCCGCCTGGCTGACCGCCCAACGACCCCCGCCCATTGACGTCAATAATGACGTATGTTC
CCATAGTAACGCCAATAGGGACTTTCCATTGACGTCAATGGGTGGAGTATTTACGGTAAACTGCCCACTT
GGCAGTACATCAAGTGTATCATATGCCAAGTACGCCCCCTATTGACGTCAATGACGGTAAATGGCCCGCC
TGGCATTATGCCCAGTACATGACCTTATGGGACTTTCCTACTTGGCAGTACATCTACGTATTAGTCATCG
CTATTACCATGGTGATGCGGTTTTGGCAGTACATCAATGGGCGTGGATAGCGGTTTGACTCACGGGGATT
TCCAAGTCTCCACCCCATTGACGTCAATGGGAGTTTGTTTTGGCACCAAAATCAACGGGACTTTCCAAAA
TGTCGTAACAACTCCGCCCCATTGACGCAAATGGGCGGTAGGCGTGTACGGTGGGAGGTCTATATAAGCA
GCGCGTTTTGCCTGTACTGGGTCTCTCTGGTTAGACCAGATCTGAGCCTGGGAGCTCTCTGGCTAACTAG
GGAACCCACTGCTTAAGCCTCAATAAAGCTTGCCTTGAGTGCTTCAAGTAGTGTGTGCCCGTCTGTTGTG
TGACTCTGGTAACTAGAGATCCCTCAGACCCTTTTAGTCAGTGTGGAAAATCTCTAGCAGTGGCGCCCGA
ACAGGGACTTGAAAGCGAAAGGGAAACCAGAGGAGCTCTCTCGACGCAGGACTCGGCTTGCTGAAGCGCG
CACGGCAAGAGGCGAGGGGCGGCGACTGGTGAGTACGCCAAAAATTTTGACTAGCGGAGGCTAGAAGGAG
AGAGATGGGTGCGAGAGCGTCAGTATTAAGCGGGGGAGAATTAGATCGCGATGGGAAAAAATTCGGTTAA
GGCCAGGGGGAAAGAAAAAATATAAATTAAAACATATAGTATGGGCAAGCAGGGAGCTAGAACGATTCGC
AGTTAATCCTGGCCTGTTAGAAACATCAGAAGGCTGTAGACAAATACTGGGACAGCTACAACCATCCCTT
CAGACAGGATCAGAAGAACTTAGATCATTATATAATACAGTAGCAACCCTCTATTGTGTGCATCAAAGGA
TAGAGATAAAAGACACCAAGGAAGCTTTAGACAAGATAGAGGAAGAGCAAAACAAAAGTAAGACCACCGC
ACAGCAAGCGGCCGCTGATCTTCAGACCTGGAGGAGGAGATATGAGGGACAATTGGAGAAGTGAATTATA
TAAATATAAAGTAGTAAAAATTGAACCATTAGGAGTAGCACCCACCAAGGCAAAGAGAAGAGTGGTGCAG
AGAGAAAAAAGAGCAGTGGGAATAGGAGCTTTGTTCCTTGGGTTCTTGGGAGCAGCAGGAAGCACTATGG
GCGCAGCGTCAATGACGCTGACGGTACAGGCCAGACAATTATTGTCTGGTATAGTGCAGCAGCAGAACAA
TTTGCTGAGGGCTATTGAGGCGCAACAGCATCTGTTGCAACTCACAGTCTGGGGCATCAAGCAGCTCCAG
GCAAGAATCCTGGCTGTGGAAAGATACCTAAAGGATCAACAGCTCCTGGGGATTTGGGGTTGCTCTGGAA
AACTCATTTGCACCACTGCTGTGCCTTGGAATGCTAGTTGGAGTAATAAATCTCTGGAACAGATTTGGAA
TCACACGACCTGGATGGAGTGGGACAGAGAAATTAACAATTACACAAGCTTAATACACTCCTTAATTGAA
GAATCGCAAAACCAGCAAGAAAAGAATGAACAAGAATTATTGGAATTAGATAAATGGGCAAGTTTGTGGA
ATTGGTTTAACATAACAAATTGGCTGTGGTATATAAAATTATTCATAATGATAGTAGGAGGCTTGGTAGG
TTTAAGAATAGTTTTTGCTGTACTTTCTATAGTGAATAGAGTTAGGCAGGGATATTCACCATTATCGTTT
CAGACCCACCTCCCAACCCCGAGGGGACCCGACAGGCCCGAAGGAATAGAAGAAGAAGGTGGAGAGAGAG
ACAGAGACAGATCCATTCGATTAGTGAACGGATCGGCACTGCGTGCGCCAATTCTGCAGACAAATGGCAG
TATTCATCCACAATTTTAAAAGAAAAGGGGGGATTGGGGGGTACAGTGCAGGGGAAAGAATAGTAGACAT
AATAGCAACAGACATACAAACTAAAGAATTACAAAAACAAATTACAAAAATTCAAAATTTTCGGGTTTAT
TACAGGGACAGCAGAGATCCAGTTTGGTTAATTAGCTAGCGATCCTCTAGATTCGAGTTTACTCCCTATC
AGTGATAGAGAACGTATGAAGAGTTTACTCCCTATCAGTGATAGAGAACGTATGCAGACTTTACTCCCTA
TCAGTGATAGAGAACGTATAAGGAGTTTACTCCCTATCAGTGATAGAGAACGTATGACCAGTTTACTCCC
TATCAGTGATAGAGAACGTATCTACAGTTTACTCCCTATCAGTGATAGAGAACGTATATCCAGTTTACTC
CCTATCAGTGATAGAGAACGTATAAGCTTTAGGCGTGTACGGTGGGCGCCTATAAAAGCAGAGCTCGTTT
AGTGAACCGTCAGATCGCCTGGAGCAATTCCACAACACTTTTGTCTTATACCAACTTTCCGTACCACTTC
CTACCCTCGTAAAGTCGAGCTTGCGTTGGATCCACCAGCATGAACAATTCCCAGGGAAGAGTGACCTTCG
AGGATGTCACTGTGAACTTCACCCAGGGGGAGTGGCAGCGGCTGAATCCCGAACAGAGAAACTTGTACAG
GGATGTGATGCTGGAGAATTACAGCAACCTTGTCTCTGTGGGACAAGGGGAAACCACCAAACCCGATGTG
ATCTTGAGGTTGGAACAAGGAAAGGAGCCATGGTTGGAGGAAGAGGAAGTGCTGGGAAGTGGCCGTGCAG
AAAAAAATGGGGACATTGGAGGGCAGATTTGGAAGCCAAAGGATGTGAAAGAGAGTCTCTACCCAACTTT
CTTGTACAAAGTGGTTGGTGGATCTGGAGGTTCTCCCAAGAAGAAGCGCAAGGTGGGACGCGTCTGCAGG
ATATCAAGCTTGCGGTACCGCGGGCCCGGGATCAGCGCTGCCACCATGGACAAGAAGTACAGCATCGGCC
TGGACATCGGCACCAACTCTGTGGGCTGGGCCGTGATCACCGACGAGTACAAGGTGCCCAGCAAGAAATT
CAAGGTGCTGGGCAACACCGACCGGCACAGCATCAAGAAGAACCTGATCGGAGCCCTGCTGTTCGACAGC
GGCGAAACAGCCGAGGCCACCCGGCTGAAGAGAACCGCCAGAAGAAGATACACCAGACGGAAGAACCGGA
TCTGCTATCTGCAAGAGATCTTCAGCAACGAGATGGCCAAGGTGGACGACAGCTTCTTCCACAGACTGGA
AGAGTCCTTCCTGGTGGAAGAGGATAAGAAGCACGAGCGGCACCCCATCTTCGGCAACATCGTGGACGAG
GTGGCCTACCACGAGAAGTACCCCACCATCTACCACCTGAGAAAGAAACTGGTGGACAGCACCGACAAGG
CCGACCTGCGGCTGATCTATCTGGCCCTGGCCCACATGATCAAGTTCCGGGGCCACTTCCTGATCGAGGG
CGACCTGAACCCCGACAACAGCGACGTGGACAAGCTGTTCATCCAGCTGGTGCAGACCTACAACCAGCTG
TTCGAGGAAAACCCCATCAACGCCAGCGGCGTGGACGCCAAGGCCATCCTGTCTGCCAGACTGAGCAAGA
GCAGACGGCTGGAAAATCTGATCGCCCAGCTGCCCGGCGAGAAGAAGAATGGCCTGTTCGGAAACCTGAT
TGCCCTGAGCCTGGGCCTGACCCCCAACTTCAAGAGCAACTTCGACCTGGCCGAGGATGCCAAACTGCAG
CTGAGCAAGGACACCTACGACGACGACCTGGACAACCTGCTGGCCCAGATCGGCGACCAGTACGCCGACC
TGTTTCTGGCCGCCAAGAACCTGTCCGACGCCATCCTGCTGAGCGACATCCTGAGAGTGAACACCGAGAT
CACCAAGGCCCCCCTGAGCGCCTCTATGATCAAGAGATACGACGAGCACCACCAGGACCTGACCCTGCTG
AAAGCTCTCGTGCGGCAGCAGCTGCCTGAGAAGTACAAAGAGATTTTCTTCGACCAGAGCAAGAACGGCT
ACGCCGGCTACATTGACGGCGGAGCCAGCCAGGAAGAGTTCTACAAGTTCATCAAGCCCATCCTGGAAAA
GATGGACGGCACCGAGGAACTGCTCGTGAAGCTGAACAGAGAGGACCTGCTGCGGAAGCAGCGGACCTTC
GACAACGGCAGCATCCCCCACCAGATCCACCTGGGAGAGCTGCACGCCATTCTGCGGCGGCAGGAAGATT
TTTACCCATTCCTGAAGGACAACCGGGAAAAGATCGAGAAGATCCTGACCTTCCGCATCCCCTACTACGT
GGGCCCTCTGGCCAGGGGAAACAGCAGATTCGCCTGGATGACCAGAAAGAGCGAGGAAACCATCACCCCC
TGGAACTTCGAGGAAGTGGTGGACAAGGGCGCTTCCGCCCAGAGCTTCATCGAGCGGATGACCAACTTCG
ATAAGAACCTGCCCAACGAGAAGGTGCTGCCCAAGCACAGCCTGCTGTACGAGTACTTCACCGTGTATAA
CGAGCTGACCAAAGTGAAATACGTGACCGAGGGAATGAGAAAGCCCGCCTTCCTGAGCGGCGAGCAGAAA
AAGGCCATCGTGGACCTGCTGTTCAAGACCAACCGGAAAGTGACCGTGAAGCAGCTGAAAGAGGACTACT
TCAAGAAAATCGAGTGCTTCGACTCCGTGGAAATCTCCGGCGTGGAAGATCGGTTCAACGCCTCCCTGGG
CACATACCACGATCTGCTGAAAATTATCAAGGACAAGGACTTCCTGGACAATGAGGAAAACGAGGACATT
CTGGAAGATATCGTGCTGACCCTGACACTGTTTGAGGACAGAGAGATGATCGAGGAACGGCTGAAAACCT
ATGCCCACCTGTTCGACGACAAAGTGATGAAGCAGCTGAAGCGGCGGAGATACACCGGCTGGGGCAGGCT
GAGCCGGAAGCTGATCAACGGCATCCGGGACAAGCAGTCCGGCAAGACAATCCTGGATTTCCTGAAGTCC
GACGGCTTCGCCAACAGAAACTTCATGCAGCTGATCCACGACGACAGCCTGACCTTTAAAGAGGACATCC
AGAAAGCCCAGGTGTCCGGCCAGGGCGATAGCCTGCACGAGCACATTGCCAATCTGGCCGGCAGCCCCGC
CATTAAGAAGGGCATCCTGCAGACAGTGAAGGTGGTGGACGAGCTCGTGAAAGTGATGGGCCGGCACAAG
CCCGAGAACATCGTGATCGAAATGGCCAGAGAGAACCAGACCACCCAGAAGGGACAGAAGAACAGCCGCG
AGAGAATGAAGCGGATCGAAGAGGGCATCAAAGAGCTGGGCAGCCAGATCCTGAAAGAACACCCCGTGGA
AAACACCCAGCTGCAGAACGAGAAGCTGTACCTGTACTACCTGCAGAATGGGCGGGATATGTACGTGGAC
CAGGAACTGGACATCAACCGGCTGTCCGACTACGATGTGGACCATATCGTGCCTCAGAGCTTTCTGAAGG
ACGACTCCATCGACAACAAGGTGCTGACCAGAAGCGACAAGAACCGGGGCAAGAGCGACAACGTGCCCTC
CGAAGAGGTCGTGAAGAAGATGAAGAACTACTGGCGGCAGCTGCTGAACGCCAAGCTGATTACCCAGAGA
AAGTTCGACAATCTGACCAAGGCCGAGAGAGGCGGCCTGAGCGAACTGGATAAGGCCGGCTTCATCAAGA
GACAGCTGGTGGAAACCCGGCAGATCACAAAGCACGTGGCACAGATCCTGGACTCCCGGATGAACACTAA
GTACGACGAGAATGACAAGCTGATCCGGGAAGTGAAAGTGATCACCCTGAAGTCCAAGCTGGTGTCCGAT
TTCCGGAAGGATTTCCAGTTTTACAAAGTGCGCGAGATCAACAACTACCACCACGCCCACGACGCCTACC
TGAACGCCGTCGTGGGAACCGCCCTGATCAAAAAGTACCCTAAGCTGGAAAGCGAGTTCGTGTACGGCGA
CTACAAGGTGTACGACGTGCGGAAGATGATCGCCAAGAGCGAGCAGGAAATCGGCAAGGCTACCGCCAAG
TACTTCTTCTACAGCAACATCATGAACTTTTTCAAGACCGAGATTACCCTGGCCAACGGCGAGATCCGGA
AGCGGCCTCTGATCGAGACAAACGGCGAAACCGGGGAGATCGTGTGGGATAAGGGCCGGGATTTTGCCAC
CGTGCGGAAAGTGCTGAGCATGCCCCAAGTGAATATCGTGAAAAAGACCGAGGTGCAGACAGGCGGCTTC
AGCAAAGAGTCTATCCTGCCCAAGAGGAACAGCGATAAGCTGATCGCCAGAAAGAAGGACTGGGACCCTA
AGAAGTACGGCGGCTTCGACAGCCCCACCGTGGCCTATTCTGTGCTGGTGGTGGCCAAAGTGGAAAAGGG
CAAGTCCAAGAAACTGAAGAGTGTGAAAGAGCTACTGGGGATCACCATCATGGAAAGAAGCAGCTTCGAG
AAGAATCCCATCGACTTTCTGGAAGCCAAGGGCTACAAAGAAGTGAAAAAGGACCTGATCATCAAGCTGC
CTAAGTACTCCCTGTTCGAGCTGGAAAACGGCCGGAAGAGAATGCTGGCCTCTGCCGGCGAACTGCAGAA
GGGAAACGAACTGGCCCTGCCCTCCAAATATGTGAACTTCCTGTACCTGGCCAGCCACTATGAGAAGCTG
AAGGGCTCCCCCGAGGATAATGAGCAGAAACAGCTGTTTGTGGAACAGCACAAGCACTACCTGGACGAGA
TCATCGAGCAGATCAGCGAGTTCTCCAAGAGAGTGATCCTGGCCGACGCTAATCTGGACAAAGTGCTGTC
CGCCTACAACAAGCACCGGGATAAGCCCATCAGAGAGCAGGCCGAGAATATCATCCACCTGTTTACCCTG
ACCAATCTGGGAGCCCCTGCCGCCTTCAAGTACTTTGACACCACCATCGACCGGAAGAGGTACACCAGCA
CCAAAGAGGTGCTGGACGCCACCCTGATCCACCAGAGCATCACCGGCCTGTACGAGACACGGATCGACCT
GTCTCAGCTGGGAGGCGACAAGCGACCTGCCGCCACAAAGAAGGCTGGACAGGCTAAGAAGAAGAAAGAT
TACAAAGACGATGACGATAAGGGATCCGGCAGCGGCGCCACCAACTTCAGCCTGCTGAAGCAGGCCGGCG
ACGTGGAGGAGAACCCCGGCCCCATGGTGAGCAAGGGCGAGGAGCTGTTCACCGGGGTGGTGCCCATCCT
GGTCGAGCTGGACGGCGACGTAAACGGCCACAAGTTCAGCGTGTCTGGCGAGGGCGAGGGCGATGCCACC
TACGGCAAGCTGACCCTGAAGTTCATCTGCACCACCGGCAAGCTGCCCGTGCCCTGGCCCACCCTCGTGA
CCACCCTGACCTACGGCGTGCAGTGCTTCAGCCGCTACCCCGACCACATGAAGCAGCACGACTTCTTCAA
GTCCGCCATGCCCGAAGGCTACGTCCAGGAGCGCACCATCTTCTTCAAGGACGACGGCAACTACAAGACC
CGCGCCGAGGTGAAGTTCGAGGGCGACACCCTGGTGAACCGCATCGAGCTGAAGGGCATCGACTTCAAGG
AGGACGGCAACATCCTGGGGCACAAGCTGGAGTACAACTACAACAGCCACAACGTCTATATCATGGCCGA
CAAGCAGAAGAACGGCATCAAGGCGAACTTCAAGATCCGCCACAACATCGAGGACGGCAGCGTGCAGCTC
GCCGACCACTACCAGCAGAACACCCCCATCGGCGACGGCCCCGTGCTGCTGCCCGACAACCACTACCTGA
GCACCCAGTCCGCCCTGAGCAAAGACCCCAACGAGAAACGCGATCACATGGTCCTGCTGGAGTTCGTGAC
CGCCGCCGGGATCACTCTCGGCATGGACGAGCTGTACAAGTAAGAATTCGATATCAAGCTTATCGGTAAT
CAACCTCTGGATTACAAAATTTGTGAAAGATTGACTGGTATTCTTAACTATGTTGCTCCTTTTACGCTAT
GTGGATACGCTGCTTTAATGCCTTTGTATCATGCTATTGCTTCCCGTATGGCTTTCATTTTCTCCTCCTT
GTATAAATCCTGGTTGCTGTCTCTTTATGAGGAGTTGTGGCCCGTTGTCAGGCAACGTGGCGTGGTGTGC
ACTGTGTTTGCTGACGCAACCCCCACTGGTTGGGGCATTGCCACCACCTGTCAGCTCCTTTCCGGGACTT
TCGCTTTCCCCCTCCCTATTGCCACGGCGGAACTCATCGCCGCCTGCCTTGCCCGCTGCTGGACAGGGGC
TCGGCTGTTGGGCACTGACAATTCCGTGGTGTTGTCGGGGAAATCATCGTCCTTTCCTTGGCTGCTCGCC
TGTGTTGCCACCTGGATTCTGCGCGGGACGTCCTTCTGCTACGTCCCTTCGGCCCTCAATCCAGCGGACC
TTCCTTCCCGCGGCCTGCTGCCGGCTCTGCGGCCTCTTCCGCGTCTTCGCCTTCGCCCTCAGACGAGTCG
GATCTCCCTTTGGGCCGCCTCCCCGCATCGATACCGTCGACCTCGAGACCTAGAAAAACATGGAGCAATC
ACAAGTAGCAATACAGCAGCTACCAATGCTGATTGTGCCTGGCTAGAAGCACAAGAGGAGGAGGAGGTGG
GTTTTCCAGTCACACCTCAGGTACCTTTAAGACCAATGACTTACAAGGCAGCTGTAGATCTTAGCCACTT
TTTAAAAGAAAAGGGGGGACTGGAAGGGCTAATTCACTCCCAACGAAGACAAGATATCCTTGATCTGTGG
ATCTACCACACACAAGGCTACTTCCCTGATTGGCAGAACTACACACCAGGGCCAGGGATCAGATATCCAC
TGACCTTTGGATGGTGCTACAAGCTAGTACCAGTTGAGCAAGAGAAGGTAGAAGAAGCCAATGAAGGAGA
GAACACCCGCTTGTTACACCCTGTGAGCCTGCATGGGATGGATGACCCGGAGAGAGAAGTATTAGAGTGG
AGGTTTGACAGCCGCCTAGCATTTCATCACATGGCCCGAGAGCTGCATCCGGACTGTACTGGGTCTCTCT
GGTTAGACCAGATCTGAGCCTGGGAGCTCTCTGGCTAACTAGGGAACCCACTGCTTAAGCCTCAATAAAG
CTTGCCTTGAGTGCTTCAAGTAGTGTGTGCCCGTCTGTTGTGTGACTCTGGTAACTAGAGATCCCTCAGA
CCCTTTTAGTCAGTGTGGAAAATCTCTAGCAGGGCCCGTTTAAACCCGCTGATCAGCCTCGACTGTGCCT
TCTAGTTGCCAGCCATCTGTTGTTTGCCCCTCCCCCGTGCCTTCCTTGACCCTGGAAGGTGCCACTCCCA
CTGTCCTTTCCTAATAAAATGAGGAAATTGCATCGCATTGTCTGAGTAGGT
Features (pLannotate 1.2.2; 35 found; start..end, strand, type, name):
    100..121     +  promoter       SV40 promoter (fragment): SV40 enhancer and early promoter
    142..570     +  rep_origin     f1 ori (sequence partly withheld): f1 bacteriophage origin of replication; arrow indicates direction of (+) strand synthesis
    584..913     +  promoter       SV40 promoter: SV40 enhancer and early promoter
    961..1008    +  promoter       EM7 promoter: synthetic bacterial promoter&nbsp
   1027..1401    +  CDS            BleoR: antibiotic-binding protein; Sh ble from Streptoalloteichus hindustanus; confers resistance to bleomycin, phleomycin, and Zeocin™
   1411..1536    +  CDS            ble (fragment): BLE_KLEPN - Experimental evidence at protein level: Swiss-Prot protein existence level 1. Binding protein with a strong affinity to the bleomycin family of antibiotics. Binds to CL990; an antimitotic-antibiotic compound. From Klebsiella pneumoniae.
   1531..1652    +  polyA_signal   SV40 poly(A) signal: SV40 polyadenylation signal
   1723..1745    -  protein_bind   lac operator (fragment): The lac repressor binds to the lac operator to inhibit transcription in E. coli. This inhibition can be relieved by adding lactose or isopropyl-β-D-thiogalactopyranoside (IPTG). lac repressor encoded by lacI
   1749..1779    -  promoter       lac promoter: promoter for the E. coli lac operon
   1794..1815    -  protein_bind   CAP binding site: CAP binding activates transcription in the presence of cAMP. E. coli catabolite activator protein
   1828..1920    -  CDS            lacI (fragment): lac repressor; lacI; The lac repressor binds to the lac operator to inhibit transcription in E. coli. This inhibition can be relieved by adding lactose or isopropyl-β-D-thiogalactopyranoside (IPTG).
   2103..2691    -  rep_origin     ori: high-copy-number ColE1/pMB1/pBR322/pUC origin of replication
   2862..3722    -  CDS            AmpR: β-lactamase; bla; confers resistance to ampicillin, carbenicillin, and related antibiotics
   3723..3827    -  promoter       AmpR promoter: bla
   3886..3938    -  misc_feature   bom (fragment): basis of mobility region from pBR322
   4093..4472    +  enhancer       CMV enhancer: human cytomegalovirus immediate early enhancer
   4473..4672    +  promoter       CMV promoter: human cytomegalovirus (CMV) immediate early promoter
   4690..4870    +  LTR            5' LTR (truncated): truncated 5' long terminal repeat (LTR) from HIV-1
   4917..5042    +  misc_feature   HIV-1 Ψ: packaging signal of human immunodeficiency virus type 1
   5026..5389    +  CDS            HIV-1 gag (fragment): gag protein from human immunodeficiency virus 1; gag
   5535..5768    +  misc_feature   RRE: The Rev response element (RRE) of HIV-1 allows for Rev-dependent mRNA export from the nucleus to the cytoplasm.
   6145..6245    +  CDS            Rev (fragment): human immunodeficiency virus 1 (HIV-1) Rev protein; rev; enhances nuclear export of unspliced and incompletely spliced viral mRNAs
   6295..6412    +  misc_feature   cPPT/CTS: central polypurine tract and central termination sequence of HIV-1
   6476..6854    +  promoter       TRE3G promoter: 3rd-generation Tet-responsive promoter that can be activated by binding of Tet-On® 3G
   6881..7180    +  CDS            ZIM3 (fragment): ZIM3_HUMAN - Also known as ZNF657. Experimental evidence at protein level: Swiss-Prot protein existence level 1. May be involved in transcriptional regulation. From Homo sapiens (Human).
   7182..7206    -  protein_bind   attB2: mutant version of attB; recombination site for the Gateway® BP reaction BP Clonase™
   7274..7294    +  misc_feature   MCS (fragment): multiple cloning site
   7307..9025    +  CDS            Cas9(N): N-terminal portion of Streptococcus pyogenes Cas9 (Zetsche et al., 2015)
   8912..11410   +  CDS            Cas9(C): C-terminal portion of Streptococcus pyogenes Cas9 (Zetsche et al., 2015)
  11555..12274   +  CDS            EGFP: the original enhanced GFP (Yang et al., 1996) mammalian codon-optimized
  12275..12296   +  misc_feature   MCS (fragment): pBluescript multiple cloning site
  12299..12887   +  misc_feature   WPRE: woodchuck hepatitis virus posttranscriptional regulatory element
  12824..13405   +  CDS            nef (fragment): NEF_HV1H2 - Experimental evidence at protein level: Swiss-Prot protein existence level 1. Extracellular Nef protein targets CD4(+) T-lymphocytes for apoptosis by interacting with CXCR4 surface receptors. From Human immunodeficiency virus type 1 group M subtype B (isolate HXB2) (HIV-1).
  13412..13592   +  LTR            5' LTR (truncated): truncated 5' long terminal repeat (LTR) from HIV-1
  13624..96      +  polyA_signal   bGH poly(A) signal (across the origin): bovine growth hormone polyadenylation signal
