[The description below was written by a language model from this plasmid's Addgene catalogue record and pLannotate feature annotations shown in this document.]
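Description:
TRE3G-ZIM3-Cas9-P2A-GFP is a lentiviral CRISPR transfer plasmid of about 13.8 kb, built on the TRE3G-Cas9-P2A-GFP backbone, for doxycycline-inducible expression of the "CRISPRgenee" effector. It is propagated in E. coli through a high-copy ColE1/pUC origin with ampicillin resistance (AmpR). The backbone also carries an f1 origin and an SV40/EM7-driven BleoR cassette with an SV40 poly(A) signal, which lies outside the LTR-flanked region and would confer Zeocin/bleomycin resistance. The viral portion begins with a CMV enhancer/promoter fused to a truncated HIV-1 5' LTR. This is followed by the Ψ packaging signal with a gag fragment, the RRE for Rev-dependent RNA export, and the cPPT/CTS. It ends with a WPRE to boost transcript expression, a second truncated LTR at the 3' end, and a bGH poly(A) signal.

The payload sits between the cPPT and the WPRE. A TRE3G promoter, which is active only when a Tet-On 3G transactivator is bound in the presence of doxycycline, drives the KRAB repressor domain of human ZIM3 (a 414 bp insert added by Gibson cloning). ZIM3 KRAB lies upstream of Streptococcus pyogenes Cas9, which the annotation software splits into overlapping N- and C-terminal halves that together span the full coding region. EGFP follows. The P2A peptide named in the construct title is not annotated separately, but it would release GFP as a separate fluorescent marker of induced cells. No transactivator is annotated on the plasmid, so it presumably must be supplied separately. According to the record and its associated publication title, the construct combines genome and epigenome engineering to improve loss-of-function genetic screening. The feature table does not indicate the nuclease status of the Cas9.
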