Addgene plasmid #239605: TRE3G-ZIM3-Cas9-P2A-GFP
Purpose: Doxycycline inducible CRISPRgenee construct
Depositing lab: Philipp Rathert. Depositing organization: Universitaet Stuttgart. Publication: CRISPR GENome and epigenome engineering improves loss-of-function genetic-screening approaches. Stadager J, Bernardini C, Hartmann L, May H, Wiepcke J, Kuban M, Najafova Z, Johnsen SA, Legewie S, Traube FR, Jude J, Rathert P. Cell Rep Methods. 2025 Jun 16;5(6):101078. doi: 10.1016/j.crmeth.2025.101078. Epub 2025 Jun 10. PubMed 40499551.
Backbone
  Vector backbone: TRE3G-Cas9-P2A-GFP
  Vector type: Lentiviral, CRISPR
Growth in bacteria
  Bacterial resistance: Ampicillin, 100 μg/mL
  Growth temperature: 37°C
  Growth strain: NEB Stable
  Copy number: High Copy
Gene/Insert
  Gene/Insert name: ZIM3 KRAB domain
  Insert size (bp): 414
  Entrez Gene: ZIM3 (a.k.a. ZNF264, ZNF657)
  Promoter: TRE3G
  Cloning method: Gibson Cloning
  Sequencing primers: 5′ GCAGAGCTCGTTTAGTGAAC
Terms and licenses: Academic/Nonprofit Terms; Industry Terms: Not Available to Industry
How to cite: TRE3G-ZIM3-Cas9-P2A-GFP was a gift from Philipp Rathert (Addgene plasmid # 239605 ; http://n2t.net/addgene:239605 ; RRID:Addgene_239605)
